>Addgene plasmid #103329 | LSB-hsa-miR-200a-5p | depositor full sequence | sequence record 195707 | Full Sequence
AATTGAGGGGATAACGCAGGAAAGAACATGTGAGCAAAAGGCCAGCAAAAGGCCAGGAACCGTAAAAAGG
CCGCGTTGCTGGCGTTTTTCCATAGGCTCCGCCCCCCTGACGAGCATCACAAAAATCGACGCTCAAGTCA
GAGGTGGCGAAACCCGACAGGACTATAAAGATACCAGGCGTTTCCCCCTGGAAGCTCCCTCGTGCGCTCT
CCTGTTCCGACCCTGCCGCTTACCGGATACCTGTCCGCCTTTCTCCCTTCGGGAAGCGTGGCGCTTTCTC
ATAGCTCACGCTGTAGGTATCTCAGTTCGGTGTAGGTCGTTCGCTCCAAGCTGGGCTGTGTGCACGAACC
CCCCGTTCAGCCCGACCGCTGCGCCTTATCCGGTAACTATCGTCTTGAGTCCAACCCGGTAAGACACGAC
TTATCGCCACTGGCAGCAGCCACTGGTAACAGGATTAGCAGAGCGAGGTATGTAGGCGGTGCTACAGAGT
TCTTGAAGTGGTGGCCTAACTACGGCTACACTAGAAGAACAGTATTTGGTATCTGCGCTCTGCTGAAGCC
AGTTACCTTCGGAAAAAGAGTTGGTAGCTCTTGATCCGGCAAACAAACCACCGCTGGTAGCGGTGGTTTT
TTTGTTTGCAAGCAGCAGATTACGCGCAGAAAAAAAGGATCTCAAGAAGATCCTTTGATCTTTTCTACGG
GGTCTGACGCTCAGTGGAACGAAAACTCACGTTAAGGGATTTTGGTCATGAGATTATCAAAAAGGATCTT
CACCTAGATCCTTTTAAATTAAAAATGAAGTTTTAAATCAATCTAAAGTATATATGAGTAAACTTGGTCT
GACAGTTACCAATGCTTAATCAGTGAGGCACCTATCTCAGCGATCTGTCTATTTCGTTCATCCATAGTTG
CCTGACTCCCCGTCGTGTAGATAACTACGATACGGGAGGGCTTACCATCTGGCCCCAGTGCTGCAATGAT
ACCGCGAGAACCACGCTCACCGGCTCCAGATTTATCAGCAATAAACCAGCCAGCCGGAAGGGCCGAGCGC
AGAAGTGGTCCTGCAACTTTATCCGCCTCCATCCAGTCTATTAATTGTTGCCGGGAAGCTAGAGTAAGTA
GTTCGCCAGTTAATAGTTTGCGCAACGTTGTTGCCATTGCTACAGGCATCGTGGTGTCACGCTCGTCGTT
TGGTATGGCTTCATTCAGCTCCGGTTCCCAACGATCAAGGCGAGTTACATGATCCCCCATGTTGTGCAAA
AAAGCGGTTAGCTCCTTCGGTCCTCCGATCGTTGTCAGAAGTAAGTTGGCCGCAGTGTTATCACTCATGG
TTATGGCAGCACTGCATAATTCTCTTACTGTCATGCCATCCGTAAGATGCTTTTCTGTGACTGGTGAGTA
CTCAACCAAGTCATTCTGAGAATAGTGTATGCGGCGACCGAGTTGCTCTTGCCCGGCGTCAATACGGGAT
AATACCGCGCCACATAGCAGAACTTTAAAAGTGCTCATCATTGGAAAACGTTCTTCGGGGCGAAAACTCT
CAAGGATCTTACCGCTGTTGAGATCCAGTTCGATGTAACCCACTCGTGCACCCAACTGATCTTCAGCATC
TTTTACTTTCACCAGCGTTTCTGGGTGAGCAAAAACAGGAAGGCAAAATGCCGCAAAAAAGGGAATAAGG
GCGACACGGAAATGTTGAATACTCATACTCTTCCTTTTTCAATATTATTGAAGCATTTATCAGGGTTATT
GTCTCATGAGCGGATACATATTTGAATGTAGCTCCGAATTTCTCGAGGGCTTGTCGACGACGGCGGTCTC
CGTCGTCAGGATCATGAATTCGACCCGCCTGCCACCATGACCGAGTACAAGCCCACGGTGCGCCTCGCCA
CCCGCGACGACGTCCCCCGGGCCGTACGCACCCTCGCCGCCGCGTTCGCCGACTACCCCGCCACGCGCCA
CACCGTCGACCCGGACCGCCACATCGAGCGGGTCACCGAGCTGCAAGAACTCTTCCTCACGCGCGTCGGG
CTCGACATCGGCAAGGTGTGGGTCGCGGACGACGGCGCCGCGGTGGCGGTCTGGACCACGCCGGAGAGCG
TCGAAGCGGGGGCGGTGTTCGCCGAGATCGGCCCGCGCATGGCCGAGTTGAGCGGTTCCCGGCTGGCCGC
GCAGCAACAGATGGAAGGCCTCCTGGCGCCGCACCGGCCCAAGGAGCCCGCGTGGTTCCTGGCCACCGTC
GGCGTCTCGCCCGACCACCAGGGCAAGGGTCTGGGCAGCGCCGTCGTGCTCCCCGGAGTGGAGGCGGCCG
AGCGCGCCGGGGTGCCCGCCTTCCTGGAGACATCCGCGCCCCGCAACCTCCCCTTCTACGAGCGGCTCGG
CTTCACCGTCACCGCCGACGTCGAGGTGCCCGAAGGACCGCGCACCTGGTGCATGACCCGCAAGCCCGGT
GCCTGATACGCGTGAATTCACTCCTCAGGTGCAGGCTGCCTATCAGAAGGTGGTGGCTGGTGTGGCCAAT
GCCCTGGCTCACAAATACCACTGAGATCTTTTTCCCTCTGCCAAAAATTATGGGGACATCATGAAGCCCC
TTGAGCATCTGACTTCTGGCTAATAAAGGAAATTTATTTTCATTGCAATAGTGTGTTGGAATTTTTTGTG
TCTCTCACTCGGAAGGACATATGGGAGGGCAAATCATTTAAAACATCAGAATGAGTATTTGGTTTAGAGT
TTGGCAACATATGCCCATATGCTGGCTGCCATGAACAAAGGTTGGCTATAAAGAGGTCATCAGTATATGA
AACAGCCCCCTGCTGTCCATTCCTTATTCCATAGAAAAGCCTTGACTTGAGGTTAGATTTTTTTTATATT
TTGTTTTGTGTTATTTTTTTCTTTAACATCCCTAAAATTTTCCTTACATGTTTTACTAGCCAGATTTTTC
CTCCTCTCCTGACTACTCCCAGTCATAGCTGTCCCTCTTCTCTTATGGAGATCCCTCGACCTGCAGCCCA
AGCTTGAATTCTCTAGAATTACCCTGTTATCCCTATGCTTGGTTTACCGAGCTCTTATTGGTTTTCAAAC
TTCATTGACTGTGCCCAACGCGCCTGGGAGCTCACGGGGACAGCCCCCCCCCAAAGCCCCCAGGGATGTA
ATTACGTCCCTCCCCCGCTAGGGGGCAGCAGCGAGCCGCCCGGGGCTCCGCTCCGGTCCGGCGCTCCCCC
CGCATCCCCGAGCCGGCAGCGTGCGGGGACAGCCCGGGCACGGGGAAGGTGGCACGGGATCGCTTTCCTC
TGAACGCTTCTCGCTGCTCTTTGAGCCTGCAGACACCTGGGGGGATACGGGGAAAAAGCTAGGCTGAAAG
ACCGGTTCTTAGAATGACACGCGCCTGGGAGCTCACGGGGACAGCCCCCCCCCAAAGCCCCCAGGGATGT
AATTACGTCCCTCCCCCGCTAGGGGGCAGCAGCGAGCCGCCCGGGGCTCCGCTCCGGTCCGGCGCTCCCC
CCGCATCCCCGAGCCGGCAGCGTGCGGGGACAGCCCGGGCACGGGGAAGGTGGCACGGGATCGCTTTCCT
CTGAACGCTTCTCGCTGCTCTTTGAGCCTGCAGACACCTGGGGGGATACGGGGAAAAAGCTAACTTCTGA
GACGACAACTTTGTATAGAAAAGTTGGCTCCGAATTCGCCCTTGACAGCAGAGATCCAGTTTGGTTAATT
AATTGGCTCCGGTGCCCGTCAGTGGGCAGAGCGCACATCGCCCACAGTCCCCGAGAAGTTGTGGGGAGGG
GTCGGCAATTGAACCGGTGCCTAGAGAAGGTGGCGCGGGGTAAACTGGGAAAGTGATGTCGTGTACTGGC
TCCGCCTTTTTCCCGAGGGTGGGGGAGAACCGTATATAAGTGCAGTAGTCGCCGTGAACGTTCTTTTTCG
CAACGGGTTTGCCGCCAGAACACAGGTAAGTGCCGTGTGTGGTTCCCGCGGGCCTGGCCTCTTTACGGGT
TATGGCCCTTGCGTGCCTTGAATTACTTCCACCTGGCTGCAGTACGTGATTCTTGATCCCGAGCTTCGGG
TTGGAAGTGGGTGGGAGAGTTCGAGGCCTTGCGCTTAAGGAGCCCCTTCGCCTCGTGCTTGAGTTGAGGC
CTGGCCTGGGCGCTGGGGCCGCCGCGTGCGAATCTGGTGGCACCTTCGCGCCTGTCTCGCTGCTTTCGAT
AAGTCTCTAGCCATTTAAAATTTTTGATGACCTGCTGCGACGCTTTTTTTCTGGCAAGATAGTCTTGTAA
ATGCGGGCCAAGATCTGCACACTGGTATTTCGGTTTTTGGGGCCGCGGGCGGCGACGGGGCCCGTGCGTC
CCAGCGCACATGTTCGGCGAGGCGGGGCCTGCGAGCGCGGCCACCGAGAATCGGACGGGGGTAGTCTCAA
GCTGGCCGGCCTGCTCTGGTGCCTGGCCTCGCGCCGCCGTGTATCGCCCCGCCCTGGGCGGCAAGGCTGG
CCCGGTCGGCACCAGTTGCGTGAGCGGAAAGATGGCCGCTTCCCGGCCCTGCTGCAGGGAGCTCAAAATG
GAGGACGCGGCGCTCGGGAGAGCGGGCGGGTGAGTCACCCACACAAAGGAAAAGGGCCTTTCCGTCCTCA
GCCGTCGCTTCATGTGACTCCACGGAGTACCGGGCGCCGTCCAGGCACCTCGATTAGTTCTCGAGCTTTT
GGAGTACGTCGTCTTTAGGTTGGGGGGAGGGGTTTTATGCGATGGAGTTTCCCCACACTGAGTGGGTGGA
GACTGAAGTTAGGCCAGCTTGGCACTTGATGTAATTCTCCTTGGAATTTGCCCTTTTTGAGTTTGGATCT
TGGTTCATTCTCAAGCCTCAGACAGTGGTTCAAAGTTTTTTTCTTCCATTTCAGGTGTCGTGAGAAGGGC
GAATTCGACCCAAGTTTGTACAAAAAAGCAGGCTGGATCCAGGTGCCACCATGGTGAGCGAGCTGATTAA
GGAGAACATGCACATGAAGCTGTACATGGAGGGCACCGTGAACAACCACCACTTCAAGTGCACATCCGAG
GGCGAAGGCAAGCCCTACGAGGGCACCCAGACCATGAGAATCAAGGCGGTCGAGGGCGGCCCTCTCCCCT
TCGCCTTCGACATCCTGGCTACCAGCTTCATGTACGGCAGCAAAACCTTCATCAACCACACCCAGGGCAT
CCCCGACTTCTTTAAGCAGTCCTTCCCCGAGGGCTTCACATGGGAGAGAGTCACCACATACGAAGATGGG
GGCGTGCTGACCGCTACCCAGGACACCAGCCTCCAGGACGGCTGCCTCATCTACAACGTCAAGATCAGAG
GGGTGAACTTCCCATCCAACGGCCCTGTGATGCAGAAGAAAACACTCGGCTGGGAGGCCTCCACCGAGAC
ACTGTACCCCGCTGACGGCGGCCTGGAAGGCAGAGCCGACATGGCCCTGAAGCTCGTGGGCGGGGGCCAC
CTGATCTGCAACCTTAAGACCACATACAGATCCAAGAAACCCGCTAAGAACCTCAAGATGCCCGGCGTCT
ACTATGTGGACAGGAGACTGGAAAGAATCAAGGAGGCCGACAAAGAGACATACGTCGAGCAGCACGAGGT
GGCTGTGGCCAGATACTGCGACCTCCCTAGCAAACTGGGGCACAAACTTAATTGAGAATTCTACCACCCA
GCTTTCTTGTACAAAGTGGTACGTCTCAAGACCAGAGGTCTCTGCTTGGAATTTATCCAGCACTGTCCGG
TAAGATGTCCAGCACTGTCCGGTAAGATGTCCAGCACTGTCCGGTAAGATGTCCAGCACTGTCCGGTAAG
ATGCAACCAGAAGAGACCTGTGCTTCACTCCTCAGGTGCAGGCTGCCTATCAGAAGGTGGTGGCTGGTGT
GGCCAATGCCCTGGCTCACAAATACCACTGAGATCTTTTTCCCTCTGCCAAAAATTATGGGGACATCATG
AAGCCCCTTGAGCATCTGACTTCTGGCTAATAAAGGAAATTTATTTTCATTGCAATAGTGTGTTGGAATT
TTTTGTGTCTCTCACTCGGAAGGACATATGGGAGGGCAAATCATTTAAAACATCAGAATGAGTATTTGGT
TTAGAGTTTGGCAACATATGCCCATATGCTGGCTGCCATGAACAAAGGTTGGCTATAAAGAGGTCATCAG
TATATGAAACAGCCCCCTGCTGTCCATTCCTTATTCCATAGAAAAGCCTTGACTTGAGGTTAGATTTTTT
TTATATTTTGTTTTGTGTTATTTTTTTCTTTAACATCCCTAAAATTTTCCTTACATGTTTTACTAGCCAG
ATTTTTCCTCCTCTCCTGACTACTCCCAGTCATAGCTGTCCCTCTTCTCTTATGGAGATCCCGAGCGGTG
CGTTTTTATGCTTGTAGTATTGTATAATGTTTTTAAGATCCAAGCTTCTGACCTCTTCTCTTCCTCCCAC
AGGGCCTCGAGACAATTGCATCGATGGTACCAGTGAAAGTCTGCAATGAATTCGAGTTGGCGCGCCTGTC
ATTCTAAATCTCTCTTTCAGCCTAAAGCTTTTTCCCCGTATCCCCCCAGGTGTCTGCAGGCTCAAAGAGC
AGCGAGAAGCGTTCAGAGGAAAGCGATCCCGTGCCACCTTCCCCGTGCCCGGGCTGTCCCCGCACGCTGC
CGGCTCGGGGATGCGGGGGGAGCGCCGGACCGGAGCGGAGCCCCGGGCGGCTCGCTGCTGCCCCCTAGCG
GGGGAGGGACGTAATTACATCCCTGGGGGCTTTGGGAGGGGGCTGTCCCCGTGAGCTCCCAGGCGCGCCT
GTCATTCTAAATCTCTCTTTCAGCCTAAAGCTTTTTCCCCGTATCCCCCCAGGTGTCTGCAGGCTCAAAG
AGCAGCGAGAAGCGTTCAGAGGAAAGCGATCCCGTGCCACCTTCCCCGTGCCCGGGCTGTCCCCGCACGC
TGCCGGCTCGGGGATGCGGGGGGAGCGCCGGACCGGAGCGGAGCCCCGGGCGGCTCGCTGCTGCCCCCTA
GCGGGGGAGGGACGTAATTACATCCCTGGGGGCTTTGGGGGGGGGCTGTCCCCGTGAGCTCCCAGGCGCG
CCAACTCGGTACCGTATCGATGTCGACGTTAACGCTAGTGATATCAACTTTGTATAGAAAAGTTGGCTCC
GAATTCGCCCTTGACAGCAGAGATCCAGTTTGGTTAATTAATTGGCTCCGGTGCCCGTCAGTGGGCAGAG
CGCACATCGCCCACAGTCCCCGAGAAGTTGTGGGGAGGGGTCGGCAATTGAACCGGTGCCTAGAGAAGGT
GGCGCGGGGTAAACTGGGAAAGTGATGTCGTGTACTGGCTCCGCCTTTTTCCCGAGGGTGGGGGAGAACC
GTATATAAGTGCAGTAGTCGCCGTGAACGTTCTTTTTCGCAACGGGTTTGCCGCCAGAACACAGGTAAGT
GCCGTGTGTGGTTCCCGCGGGCCTGGCCTCTTTACGGGTTATGGCCCTTGCGTGCCTTGAATTACTTCCA
CCTGGCTGCAGTACGTGATTCTTGATCCCGAGCTTCGGGTTGGAAGTGGGTGGGAGAGTTCGAGGCCTTG
CGCTTAAGGAGCCCCTTCGCCTCGTGCTTGAGTTGAGGCCTGGCCTGGGCGCTGGGGCCGCCGCGTGCGA
ATCTGGTGGCACCTTCGCGCCTGTCTCGCTGCTTTCGATAAGTCTCTAGCCATTTAAAATTTTTGATGAC
CTGCTGCGACGCTTTTTTTCTGGCAAGATAGTCTTGTAAATGCGGGCCAAGATCTGCACACTGGTATTTC
GGTTTTTGGGGCCGCGGGCGGCGACGGGGCCCGTGCGTCCCAGCGCACATGTTCGGCGAGGCGGGGCCTG
CGAGCGCGGCCACCGAGAATCGGACGGGGGTAGTCTCAAGCTGGCCGGCCTGCTCTGGTGCCTGGCCTCG
CGCCGCCGTGTATCGCCCCGCCCTGGGCGGCAAGGCTGGCCCGGTCGGCACCAGTTGCGTGAGCGGAAAG
ATGGCCGCTTCCCGGCCCTGCTGCAGGGAGCTCAAAATGGAGGACGCGGCGCTCGGGAGAGCGGGCGGGT
GAGTCACCCACACAAAGGAAAAGGGCCTTTCCGTCCTCAGCCGTCGCTTCATGTGACTCCACGGAGTACC
GGGCGCCGTCCAGGCACCTCGATTAGTTCTCGAGCTTTTGGAGTACGTCGTCTTTAGGTTGGGGGGAGGG
GTTTTATGCGATGGAGTTTCCCCACACTGAGTGGGTGGAGACTGAAGTTAGGCCAGCTTGGCACTTGATG
TAATTCTCCTTGGAATTTGCCCTTTTTGAGTTTGGATCTTGGTTCATTCTCAAGCCTCAGACAGTGGTTC
AAAGTTTTTTTCTTCCATTTCAGGTGTCGTGAGAAGGGCGAATTCGACCCAAGTTTGTACAAAAAAGCAG
GCTCGCCACCATGGTGAGCAAGGGCGAGGAGCTGTTCACCGGGGTGGTGCCCATCCTGGTCGAGCTGGAC
GGCGACGTAAACGGCCACAAGTTCAGCGTGAGGGGCGAGGGCGAGGGCGATGCCACCAACGGCAAGCTGA
CCCTGAAGTTCATCTGCACCACCGGCAAGCTGCCCGTGCCCTGGCCCACCCTCGTGACCACCCTGAGCCA
CGGCGTGCAGTGCTTCGCCCGCTACCCCGACCACATGAAGCAGCACGACTTCTTCAAGTCCGCCATGCCC
GAAGGCTACGTCCAGGAGCGCACCATCTTCTTCAAGGACGACGGCACCTACAAGACCCGCGCCGAGGTGA
AGTTCGAGGGCGACACCCTAGTGAACCGCATCGAGCTGAAGGGCGTCGACTTCAAGGAGGACGGCAACAT
CCTGGGGCACAAGCTGGAGTACAACTTCAACAGCCACAACATCTATATCATGGCCGTCAAGCAGAAGAAC
GGCATCAAGGTGAACTTCAAGATCCGCCACAACGTGGAGGACGGCAGCGTGCAGCTCGCCGACCACTACC
AGCAGAACACCCCCATCGGCGACGGCCCCGTGCTGCTGCCCGACAGCCACTACCTGAGCACCCAGTCCGT
GCTGAGCAAAGACCCCAACGAGAAGCGCGATCACATGGTCCTGCTGGAGTTCCGCACCGCCGCCGGGATC
ACTCTCGGCATGGACGAGCTGTACAAGTAATACCACCCAGCTTTCTTGTACAAAGTGGTACGCGTGAATT
CACTCCTCAGGTGCAGGCTGCCTATCAGAAGGTGGTGGCTGGTGTGGCCAATGCCCTGGCTCACAAATAC
CACTGAGATCTTTTTCCCTCTGCCAAAAATTATGGGGACATCATGAAGCCCCTTGAGCATCTGACTTCTG
GCTAATAAAGGAAATTTATTTTCATTGCAATAGTGTGTTGGAATTTTTTGTGTCTCTCACTCGGAAGGAC
ATATGGGAGGGCAAATCATTTAAAACATCAGAATGAGTATTTGGTTTAGAGTTTGGCAACATATGCCCAT
ATGCTGGCTGCCATGAACAAAGGTTGGCTATAAAGAGGTCATCAGTATATGAAACAGCCCCCTGCTGTCC
ATTCCTTATTCCATAGAAAAGCCTTGACTTGAGGTTAGATTTTTTTTATATTTTGTTTTGTGTTATTTTT
TTCTTTAACATCCCTAAAATTTTCCTTACATGTTTTACTAGCCAGATTTTTCCTCCTCTCCTGACTACTC
CCAGTCATAGCTGTCCCTCTTCTCTTATGGAGATCCCTCGACCTGCAGCCCAAGCTTGGCGTAATCATGG
TCATAGCTGTTTCCTGTGTGAAATTGTTATCCGCTCACAATTCCACACAACATACGAGCCGGAAGCATAA
AGTGTAAAGCCTGGGGTGCCTAATGAGTGAGCTAACTCACATTAATTGCGTTGCGCTCACTGCCCGCTTT
CCAGTCGGGAAACCTGTCGTGCCAGCGGATCGACAGTACTAAGCTTGGTCTAATACCCAATCTCTCGTCT
TATCCAGATGTTTTATACGCCTCTGGCCCGTGTCTCAAAATCTCTGATGTTACATTGCACAAGATAAAAT
AATATCATCATGAACAATAAAACTGTCTGCTTACATAAACAGTAATACAAGGGGTGTTATGAGCCATATT
CAACGGGAAACGTCGAGGCCGCGATTAAATTCCAACATGGATGCTGATTTATATGGGTATAAATGGGCTC
GCGATAATGTCGGGCAATCAGGTGCGACAATCTATCGCTTGTATGGGAAGCCCGATGCGCCAGAGTTGTT
TCTGAAACATGGCAAAGGTAGCGTTGCCAATGATGTTACAGATGAGATGGTCAGACTAAACTGGCTGACG
GAATTTATGCCTCTTCCGACCATCAAGCATTTTATCCGTACTCCTGATGATGCATGGTTACTCACCACTG
CGATCCCCGGAAAAACAGCATTCCAGGTATTAGAAGAATATCCTGATTCAGGTGAAAATATTGTTGATGC
GCTGGCAGTGTTCCTGCGCCGGTTGCATTCGATTCCTGTTTGTAATTGTCCTTTTAACAGCGATCGCGTA
TTTCGTCTCGCTCAGGCGCAATCACGAATGAATAACGGTTTGGTTGATGCGAGTGATTTTGATGACGAGC
GTAATGGCTGGCCTGTTGAACAAGTCTGGAAAGAAATGCATAAACTTTTGCCATTCTCACCGGATTCAGT
CGTCACTCATGGTGATTTCTCACTTGATAACCTTATTTTTGACGAGGGGAAATTAATAGGTTGTATTGAT
GTTGGACGAGTCGGAATCGCAGACCGATACCAGGATCTTGCCATCCTATGGAACTGCCTCGGTGAGTTTT
CTCCTTCATTACAGAAACGGCTTTTTCAAAAATATGGTATTGATAATCCTGATATGAATAAATTGCAGTT
TCATTTGATGCTCGATGAGTTTTTCTAATCAGAATTGGTTAATTGGTTGTAACACTGGCAGAGCATTACG
CTGACTTGACGGGACGGCGCAAGCTCATGACCAAAATCCCTTAACGTGAGTTACGCGTCGTTCCACTGAG
CGTCAGAGGTATCACTAGTATTACAGAGGTAAGTTATAACAGTCGCCTAACCC
Features (pLannotate 1.2.2; 28 found; start..end, strand, type, name):
     87..675     -  rep_origin     ori: high-copy-number ColE1/pMB1/pBR322/pUC origin of replication
    846..1706    -  CDS            AmpR: β-lactamase; bla; confers resistance to ampicillin, carbenicillin, and related antibiotics
   1707..1778    -  promoter       AmpR promoter: bla
   1857..2456    +  CDS            PuroR: puromycin N-acetyltransferase; pac from Streptomyces alboniger; confers resistance to puromycin
   2461..2541    +  CDS            HBB (fragment): HBB_PONPY - Experimental evidence at transcript level: Swiss-Prot protein existence level 2. Involved in oxygen transport from the lung to the various peripheral tissues. From Pongo pygmaeus (Bornean orangutan).
   2612..2667    +  polyA_signal   β-globin poly(A) signal: rabbit β-globin polyadenylation signal (Gil and Proudfoot, 1987)
   3646..3666    +  protein_bind   attB4: mutant version of attB; core recombination site for the Gateway® BP reaction BP Clonase™
   3734..3945    +  promoter       EF-1α core promoter: core promoter for human elongation factor EF-1α
   3946..4884    +  intron         EF-1α intron A: intron upstream of the start codon of human EF-1α
   4911..4931    +  protein_bind   attB1: mutant version of attB; core recombination site for the Gateway® BP reaction BP Clonase™
   4951..5646    +  CDS            mKate2: mKate2 is a basic (constitutively fluorescent) red fluorescent protein published in 2009, derived from Entacmaea quadricolor. It is reported to be a rapidly-maturing monomer with moderate acid sensitivity.
   5666..5690    -  protein_bind   attB2: mutant version of attB; recombination site for the Gateway® BP reaction BP Clonase™
   5834..5908    +  CDS            HBB (fragment): HBB_PONPY - Experimental evidence at transcript level: Swiss-Prot protein existence level 2. Involved in oxygen transport from the lung to the various peripheral tissues. From Pongo pygmaeus (Bornean orangutan).
   5979..6034    +  polyA_signal   β-globin poly(A) signal: rabbit β-globin polyadenylation signal (Gil and Proudfoot, 1987)
   6418..6443    +  misc_feature   SA: splice acceptor site
   7115..7135    +  protein_bind   attB4: mutant version of attB; core recombination site for the Gateway® BP reaction BP Clonase™
   7203..7414    +  promoter       EF-1α core promoter: core promoter for human elongation factor EF-1α
   7415..8353    +  intron         EF-1α intron A: intron upstream of the start codon of human EF-1α
   8380..8400    +  protein_bind   attB1: mutant version of attB; core recombination site for the Gateway® BP reaction BP Clonase™
   8411..9127    +  CDS            EBFP2: EBFP2 is a basic (constitutively fluorescent) blue fluorescent protein published in 2007, derived from Aequorea victoria. It is reported to be a rapidly-maturing monomer with moderate acid sensitivity.
   9135..9159    -  protein_bind   attB2: mutant version of attB; recombination site for the Gateway® BP reaction BP Clonase™
   9163..9243    +  CDS            HBB (fragment): HBB_PONPY - Experimental evidence at transcript level: Swiss-Prot protein existence level 2. Involved in oxygen transport from the lung to the various peripheral tissues. From Pongo pygmaeus (Bornean orangutan).
   9314..9369    +  polyA_signal   β-globin poly(A) signal: rabbit β-globin polyadenylation signal (Gil and Proudfoot, 1987)
   9752..9774    -  protein_bind   lac operator (fragment): The lac repressor binds to the lac operator to inhibit transcription in E. coli. This inhibition can be relieved by adding lactose or isopropyl-β-D-thiogalactopyranoside (IPTG). lac repressor encoded by lacI
   9778..9808    -  promoter       lac promoter: promoter for the E. coli lac operon
   9823..9844    -  protein_bind   CAP binding site: CAP binding activates transcription in the presence of cAMP. E. coli catabolite activator protein
   9857..9896    -  CDS            lacI (fragment): lac repressor; lacI; The lac repressor binds to the lac operator to inhibit transcription in E. coli. This inhibition can be relieved by adding lactose or isopropyl-β-D-thiogalactopyranoside (IPTG).
  10069..10878   +  CDS            KanR: aminoglycoside phosphotransferase; aph(3')-Ia; confers resistance to kanamycin in bacteria or G418 (Geneticin®) in eukaryotes
