[The description below was written by a language model from this plasmid's Addgene catalogue record and pLannotate feature annotations shown in this document.]
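Description:
LSB-hsa-miR-200a-5p is an 11 kb mammalian expression plasmid built on the Low Sensor Backbone (LSB), designed as a two-colour fluorescent sensor of microRNA activity. It is propagated in E. coli from a high-copy ColE1/pUC-type origin and carries both β-lactamase (AmpR) and aminoglycoside phosphotransferase (KanR) genes, so it is selected with ampicillin and kanamycin together. A puromycin N-acetyltransferase coding sequence followed by a rabbit β-globin polyadenylation signal is also present for puromycin selection in mammalian cells. No promoter for it is annotated in the feature table.

The payload consists of two parallel transcription units, each driven by the human EF-1α core promoter with its intron A and terminated by a β-globin 3' region and poly(A) signal. One unit encodes the red fluorescent protein mKate2, and according to the record a target site for human miR-200a-5p sits in its 3' UTR. This target is not annotated as a separate feature. The other unit encodes the blue protein EBFP2 without the target and serves as an internal reference for transfection and expression level. When miR-200a-5p is active in a cell, the mKate2 transcript is repressed while EBFP2 is unaffected, so miRNA activity is read out as the drop in mKate2 relative to EBFP2 fluorescence. Gateway attB4, attB1 and attB2 sites flanking the promoters and reporter genes are remnants of modular assembly, and the target insert itself was introduced by Gibson cloning.

The depositor notes that the repeated poly(A) elements make the plasmid inherently unstable. They also note that the physical plasmid differs slightly from the deposited sequence, including short insertions flanking the puromycin coding region that do not impair selection.
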