Addgene plasmid #103329: LSB-hsa-miR-200a-5p
Purpose: Used to sense miRNA activity using fluorescence based tools. hsa-miR-200a-5p target in 3' UTR of of mKate. miRNA activity can be measured by the repression of mKate2 relative to EBFP2 fluorescent proteins . Plasmid is inherently unstable; please see Depositor Comments
Depositing lab: Ron Weiss. Depositing organization: Massachusetts Institute of Technology. Publication: A mixed antagonistic/synergistic miRNA repression model enables accurate predictions of multi-input miRNA sensor activity. Gam JJ, Babb J, Weiss R. Nat Commun. 2018 Jun 22;9(1):2430. doi: 10.1038/s41467-018-04575-0. PubMed 29934631.
Backbone
  Vector backbone: Low Sensor Backbone (LSB)
  Vector type: Mammalian Expression, Synthetic Biology
Growth in bacteria
  Bacterial resistance: Ampicillin and Kanamycin, 100 & 50 μg/mL
  Growth temperature: 30°C
  Growth strain: NEB Stable
  Copy number: High Copy
Gene/Insert
  Gene/Insert name: hsa-miR-200a-5p target
  Species: H. sapiens (human)
  Entrez Gene: MIR200A (a.k.a. MIRN200A, mir-200a)
  Promoter: EF-1a
  Cloning method: Gibson Cloning
Terms and licenses: Academic/Nonprofit Terms; Industry Terms: Not Available to Industry
Depositor comments: Please note that this plasmid is inherently unstable due to a repeating poly A element. We recommend performing a diagnostic digest on multiple colonies upon receipt. The depositors would like to note the presence of several discrepancies between the depositor sequence and physical plasmid sequence. In particular, the sequences upstream and downstream of the puromycin coding region have 10 bp insertions which do not affect the ability to perform puromycin selection. The sequences for those regions within the physical plasmids are as follows: Upstream of Puro: GAATTCGACCGCCTGTCTCAAGGTGCCACC; Downstream of Puro: GCTTTGAGACTACGCGTGAATTCACTCCTC.
How to cite: LSB-hsa-miR-200a-5p was a gift from Ron Weiss (Addgene plasmid # 103329 ; http://n2t.net/addgene:103329 ; RRID:Addgene_103329)
