>Addgene plasmid #103329 | LSB-hsa-miR-200a-5p | depositor partial sequence | sequence record 195708 | hsa-miR-200a-5p target
TCCAGCACTGTCCGGTAAGATG
