>Addgene plasmid #103329 | LSB-hsa-miR-200a-5p | addgene partial sequence | sequence record 270624 | mKate2-F 5'-ACCCGCTAAGAACCTCAAGA-3'
AGAATCAAGGAGGCCGACAAAGAGACATACGTCGAGCAGCACGAGGTGGCTGTGGCCAGATACTGCGACC
TCCCTAGCAAACTGGGGCACAAACTTAATTGAGAATTCTACCACCCAGCTTTCTTGTACAAAGTGGTACG
TCTCAAGACCAGAGGTCTCTGCTTGGAATTTATCCAGCACTGTCCGGTAAGATGTCCAGCACTGTCCGGT
AAGATGTCCAGCACTGTCCGGTAAGATGTCCAGCACTGTCCGGTAAGATGCAACCAGAAGAGACCTGTGC
TTCACTCCTCAGGTGCAGGCTGCCTATCAGAAGGTGGTGGCTGGTGTGGCCAATGCCCTGGCTCACAAAT
ACCACTGAGATCTTTTTCCCTCTGCCAAAAATTATGGGGACATCATGAAGCCCCTTGAGCATCTGACTTC
TGGCTAATAAAGGAAATTTATTTTCATTGCAATAGTGTGTTGGAATTTTTTGTGTCTCTCACTCGGAAGG
ACATATGGGAGGGCAAATCATTTAAAACATCAGAATGAGTATTTGGTTTAGAGTTTGGCAACATATGCCC
ATATGCTGGCTGCCATGAACAAAGGTTGGCTATAAAGAGGTCATCAGTATATGAAACAGCCCCCTGCTGT
CCATTCCTTATTCCATAGAAAA
